>Addgene plasmid #27735 | pUT1145-HQ858689 | depositor full sequence | sequence record 13039 | Author sequence
CAAATAATGATTTTATTTTGACTGATAGTGACCTGTTCGTTGCAACAAATTGATGAGCAATGCTTTTTTA
TAATGCCAACTTTGTACAAAAAAGCAGGCTCCGCGGCCGCCCCCTTCACCATGGCCGCCGGAGCCGGAGC
CGGAGATGAAGAGAAAGATGACGCGGTGCTCCCTGGGTTCCGGTTCCACCCGACCGACGAGGAGCTCGTC
ACGTTCTACCTCCGCCGGAAGGTGGCCAGGAAGCCGCTCAGCATGGAGATCATCAAGGAGATGGACATCT
ACAAGCATGATCCATGGGACCTCCCTAAGGCGAGCACGGCTGCTGGTGGCGAAAAGGAGTGGTACTTCTT
CTGCCTGAGAGGAAGGAAGTACCGGAACAGCATCAGGCCCAACAGGGTCACCGGCTCCGGCTTCTGGAAG
GCCACCGGCATCGACCGGCATATCTACCCTGCCACCGCGAACCCCGTCGAGTCCGTGTCCGTCGGGCTCA
AGAAGTCCCTCGTGTACTACCGCGGCAGCGCCGGCAAGGGCACCAAGACCGACTGGATGATGCACGAGTT
CCGCCTCCCGCCGGCCGCCGCCTCGCCCTCGCCAACGCCGACGAGCATGCAAGAAGCTGAGGTGTGGACC
ATCTGCAGGATCTTCAAGAGGAACATCGCCTACAAGAGGCAGCCGCAGCTGCCGGCGTGGAGGCAGCAGC
AGCAGTCCAGCTCCAACACGGGGAGCTTCGAGTCCGACGGCGGCGGCGGCGGGGACGAGTACATGAACCG
CTGCCTGCCGGTGCCGGCCACGGCCACGGCCACCGCTCATCAGATCGGCGGCATGCTGAACGGAGGAGGC
GTCGTCAGTGCCACTGGCAGCAGCAGCAGCAGTTTCTTCAGGGACAGGGAGAGCGTGCACGGCGGCCAGC
AATTCCACTTCCACGAGCAGTGGCTGAGCCGCTTCCCCGCCGCGCCAGCAGTCGAGCAGAAGCCGCAGCT
CCTGGACCCGTCGGCGATGGCCATCGCGTTCCATCAGAACGACGACCAGAGCGTCGCCACCGCTGCCGCT
GCCGCTGCGAGCGAGTGCTGCAAGGACGGGTACTACTGGGACGAGATCGCGAGGTTCATGGAGGTCAACG
ATCCAACGGTGCTTCACGACTGTAGATACGCTAAGGGTGGGCGCGCCGACCCAGCTTTCTTGTACAAAGT
TGGCATTATAAGAAAGCATTGCTTATCAATTTGTTGCAACGAACAGGTCACTATCAGTCAAAATAAAATC
ATTATTTGCCATCCAGCTGATATCCCCTATAGTGAGTCGTATTACATGGTCATAGCTGTTTCCTGGCAGC
TCTGGCCCGTGTCTCAAAATCTCTGATGTTACATTGCACAAGATAAAAATATATCATCATGAACAATAAA
ACTGTCTGCTTACATAAACAGTAATACAAGGGGTGTTATGAGCCATATTCAACGGGAAACGTCGAGGCCG
CGATTAAATTCCAACATGGATGCTGATTTATATGGGTATAAATGGGCTCGCGATAATGTCGGGCAATCAG
GTGCGACAATCTATCGCTTGTATGGGAAGCCCGATGCGCCAGAGTTGTTTCTGAAACATGGCAAAGGTAG
CGTTGCCAATGATGTTACAGATGAGATGGTCAGACTAAACTGGCTGACGGAATTTATGCCTCTTCCGACC
ATCAAGCATTTTATCCGTACTCCTGATGATGCATGGTTACTCACCACTGCGATCCCCGGAAAAACAGCAT
TCCAGGTATTAGAAGAATATCCTGATTCAGGTGAAAATATTGTTGATGCGCTGGCAGTGTTCCTGCGCCG
GTTGCATTCGATTCCTGTTTGTAATTGTCCTTTTAACAGCGATCGCGTATTTCGTCTCGCTCAGGCGCAA
TCACGAATGAATAACGGTTTGGTTGATGCGAGTGATTTTGATGACGAGCGTAATGGCTGGCCTGTTGAAC
AAGTCTGGAAAGAAATGCATAAACTTTTGCCATTCTCACCGGATTCAGTCGTCACTCATGGTGATTTCTC
ACTTGATAACCTTATTTTTGACGAGGGGAAATTAATAGGTTGTATTGATGTTGGACGAGTCGGAATCGCA
GACCGATACCAGGATCTTGCCATCCTATGGAACTGCCTCGGTGAGTTTTCTCCTTCATTACAGAAACGGC
TTTTTCAAAAATATGGTATTGATAATCCTGATATGAATAAATTGCAGTTTCATTTGATGCTCGATGAGTT
TTTCTAATCAGAATTGGTTAATTGGTTGTAACACTGGCAGAGCATTACGCTGACTTGACGGGACGGCGCA
AGCTCATGACCAAAATCCCTTAACGTGAGTTACGCGTCGTTCCACTGAGCGTCAGACCCCGTAGAAAAGA
TCAAAGGATCTTCTTGAGATCCTTTTTTTCTGCGCGTAATCTGCTGCTTGCAAACAAAAAAACCACCGCT
ACCAGCGGTGGTTTGTTTGCCGGATCAAGAGCTACCAACTCTTTTTCCGAAGGTAACTGGCTTCAGCAGA
GCGCAGATACCAAATACTGTCCTTCTAGTGTAGCCGTAGTTAGGCCACCACTTCAAGAACTCTGTAGCAC
CGCCTACATACCTCGCTCTGCTAATCCTGTTACCAGTGGCTGCTGCCAGTGGCGATAAGTCGTGTCTTAC
CGGGTTGGACTCAAGACGATAGTTACCGGATAAGGCGCAGCGGTCGGGCTGAACGGGGGGTTCGTGCACA
CAGCCCAGCTTGGAGCGAACGACCTACACCGAACTGAGATACCTACAGCGTGAGCATTGAGAAAGCGCCA
CGCTTCCCGAAGGGAGAAAGGCGGACAGGTATCCGGTAAGCGGCAGGGTCGGAACAGGAGAGCGCACGAG
GGAGCTTCCAGGGGGAAACGCCTGGTATCTTTATAGTCCTGTCGGGTTTCGCCACCTCTGACTTGAGCGT
CGATTTTTGTGATGCTCGTCAGGGGGGCGGAGCCTATGGAAAAACGCCAGCAACGCGGCCTTTTTACGGT
TCCTGGCCTTTTGCTGGCCTTTTGCTCACATGTTCTTTCCTGCGTTATCCCCTGATTCTGTGGATAACCG
TATTACCGCCTTTGAGTGAGCTGATACCGCTCGCCGCAGCCGAACGACCGAGCGCAGCGAGTCAGTGAGC
GAGGAAGCGGAAGAGCGCCCAATACGCAAACCGCCTCTCCCCGCGCGTTGGCCGATTCATTAATGCAGCT
GGCACGACAGGTTTCCCGACTGGAAAGCGGGCAGTGAGCGCAACGCAATTAATACGCGTACCGCTAGCCA
GGAAGAGTTTGTAGAAACGCAAAAAGGCCATCCGTCAGGATGGCCTTCTGCTTAGTTTGATGCCTGGCAG
TTTATGGCGGGCGTCCTGCCCGCCACCCTCCGGGCCGTTGCTTCACAACGTTCAAATCCGCTCCCGGCGG
ATTTGTCCTACTCAGGAGAGCGTTCACCGACAAACAACAGATAAAACGAAAGGCCCAGTCTTCCGACTGA
GCCTTTCGTTTTATTTGATGCCTGGCAGTTCCCTACTCTCGCGTTAACGCTAGCATGGATGTTTTCCCAG
TCACGACGTTGTAAAACGACGGCCAGTCTTAAGCTCGGGCCC
Features (pLannotate 1.2.2; 11 found; start..end, strand, type, name):
      1..100     +  protein_bind   attL1: mutant version of attL; recombination site for the Gateway® LR reaction LR Clonase™
    136..738     +  CDS            JUB1 (fragment): NAC42_ARATH - Also known as NAC042. Experimental evidence at protein level: Swiss-Prot protein existence level 1. Transcription factor that binds to the 5'- RRYGCCGT-3' consensus core sequence. Central longevity regulator. Negative regulator of leaf senescence. Modulates cellular H(2)O(2) levels and enhances tolerance to various abiotic stresses through the regulation of DREB2A. From Arabidopsis thaliana (Mouse-ear cress).
    858..874     -  CDS            KA2 (fragment): first 150 residues of the mouse kainate receptor subunit 2 mediates targeting to the neuronal soma (Shemesh et al., 2017)
   1169..1268    -  protein_bind   attL2: mutant version of attL; recombination site for the Gateway® LR reaction LR Clonase™
   1286..1304    -  promoter       T7 promoter: promoter for bacteriophage T7 RNA polymerase
   1438..2247    +  CDS            KanR: aminoglycoside phosphotransferase; aph(3')-Ia; confers resistance to kanamycin in bacteria or G418 (Geneticin®) in eukaryotes
   2394..2982    +  rep_origin     ori: high-copy-number ColE1/pMB1/pBR322/pUC origin of replication
   3165..3257    +  CDS            lacI (fragment): lac repressor; lacI; The lac repressor binds to the lac operator to inhibit transcription in E. coli. This inhibition can be relieved by adding lactose or isopropyl-β-D-thiogalactopyranoside (IPTG).
   3312..3339    -  terminator     rrnB T2 terminator: transcription terminator T2 from the E. coli rrnB gene
   3471..3514    +  terminator     rrnB T1 terminator: Escherichia coli rrnB; transcription terminator T1 from the E. coli rrnB gene
   3561..3597    -  CDS            lacZα (fragment): LacZα fragment of β-galactosidase; lacZ fragment
