[The description below was written by a language model from this plasmid's Addgene catalogue record and pLannotate feature annotations shown in this document.]
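Description:
pUT1145-HQ858689 is a Gateway entry clone built on the commercial pENTR/D backbone and carrying the coding sequence of a maize (Zea mays) NAC-family transcription factor. It is one member of a maize transcription factor open reading frame collection assembled for functional genomics. The roughly 1 kb insert was PCR-amplified from a full-length cDNA template and includes the native stop codon, so it suits native or N-terminally tagged expression, but not C-terminal fusions, after transfer to a destination vector. The complete plasmid is about 3.6 kb. It is maintained in E. coli under kanamycin selection via an aminoglycoside phosphotransferase gene and replicates from a ColE1/pUC-type origin. The feature annotation calls this origin high-copy, whereas the catalogue entry lists the plasmid as low copy.

The open reading frame sits between attL1 and attL2 sites, which allow LR Clonase-mediated recombination to move it in a defined orientation into any attR-containing destination vector, for example for plant expression, yeast assays or recombinant protein production. As an entry vector, the plasmid has no promoter positioned to express the insert. The only annotated promoter is a T7 promoter just outside attL2, pointing back toward the insert, and rrnB T1 and T2 terminators upstream of attL1 shield the cloning region from read-through transcription. The automated annotation matches the first part of the insert to Arabidopsis JUB1/NAC042, which reflects homology in the conserved NAC domain and is consistent with the stated identity. The short hits labelled KA2, lacI and lacZα are small fragments that are most likely incidental matches or backbone remnants rather than functional elements.
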