Addgene plasmid #27735: pUT1145-HQ858689
Depositing lab: John Gray & Erich Grotewold. Depositing organization: University of Toledo. Publication: The Maize TFome--development of a transcription factor open reading frame collection for functional genomics. Burdo B, Gray J, Goetting-Minesky MP, Wittler B, Hunt M, Li T, Velliquette D, Thomas J, Gentzel I, dos Santos Brito M, Mejia-Guerra MK, Connolly LN, Qaisi D, Li W, Casas MI, Doseff AI, Grotewold E. Plant J. 2014 Oct;80(2):356-66. doi: 10.1111/tpj.12623. Epub 2014 Aug 26. PubMed 25053252.
Backbone
  Vector backbone: pENTR/D
  Backbone manufacturer: Invitrogen
  Backbone size w/o insert (bp): 2580
  Vector type: Entry vector
Growth in bacteria
  Bacterial resistance: Kanamycin, 50 μg/mL
  Growth temperature: 37°C
  Growth strain: DH5alpha
  Growth instructions: E. coli TOP10
  Copy number: Low Copy
Gene/Insert
  Gene/Insert name: NAC transcription factor from EC900052
  Species: Zea mays
  Insert size (bp): 1032
  GenBank ID: HQ858689
  Cloning method: Restriction Enzyme
  Sequencing primers: 5′ M13 For; 3′ M13 Rev
Terms and licenses: Academic/Nonprofit Terms; Industry Terms: Not Available to Industry
Depositor comments: This CDS was amplified using PCR from a full length cDNA template from the Maize Full-length cDNA Project (www.maizecdna.org) and the PCR product included the stop codon. The PCR product was cloned into a Gateway pENTR/D vector. Further information on this gene may be obtained at www.grassius.org using the GenBank number. (The second half of the plasmid name is the GenBank Number for the sequence of the insert)
How to cite: pUT1145-HQ858689 was a gift from John Gray & Erich Grotewold (Addgene plasmid # 27735 ; http://n2t.net/addgene:27735 ; RRID:Addgene_27735)
