>Addgene plasmid #27735 | pUT1145-HQ858689 | addgene partial sequence | sequence record 34061 | 27735 with M13pUC-fwd
CAATAATGATTTTATTTTGACTGATAGTGACCTGTTCGTTGCAACAAATTGATGAGCAATGCTTTTTTAT
AATGCCAACTTTGTACAAAAAAGCAGGCTCCGCGGCCGCCCCCTTCACCATGGCCGCCGGAGCCGGAGCC
GGAGATGAAGAGAAAGATGACGCGGTGCTCCCTGGGTTCCGGTTCCACCCGACCGACGAGGAGCTCGTCA
CGTTCTACCTCCGCCGGAAGGTGGCCAGGAAGCCGCTCAGCATGGAGATCATCAAGGAGATGGACATCTA
CAAGCATGATCCATGGGACCTCCCTAAGGCGAGCACGGCTGCTGGTGGCGAAAAGGAGTGGTACTTCTTC
TGCCTGAGAGGAAGGAAGTACCGGAACAGCATCAGGCCCAACAGGGTCACCGGCTCCGGCTTCTGGAAGG
CCACCGGCATCGACCGGCATATCTACCCTGCCACCGCGAACCCCGTCGAGTCCGTGTCCGTCGGGCTCAA
GAAGTCCCTCGTGTACTACCGCGGCAGCGCCGGCAAGGGCACCAAGACCGACTGGATGATGCACGAGTTC
CGCCTCCCGCCGGCCGCCGCCTCGCCCTCGCCAACGCCGACGAGCATGCAAGAAGCTGAGGTGTGGACCA
TCTGCAGGATCTTCAAGAGGAACATCGCCTACAAGAGGCAGCCGCAGCTGCCGGCGTGGAGGCAGCAGCA
GCAGTCCAGCTCCAACACGGGGAGCTTCGAGTCCGACGGCGGTGGCGGCGGGGACGAGTACATGAACCGC
TGCCTGCCGGTGCCGGCCACGGCCAC
